Addgene plasmid #79562: CRY2-INPP5E
Purpose: expression of CRY2PHR fused to inositol 5-phosphatase domain of human INPP5E with mutated C-terminal CaaX-motif
Depositing lab: Pietro De Camilli & Olof Idevall-Hagren. Depositing organization: Yale University. Publication: Optogenetic control of phosphoinositide metabolism. Idevall-Hagren O, Dickson EJ, Hille B, Toomre DK, De Camilli P. Proc Natl Acad Sci U S A. 2012 Aug 28;109(35):E2316-23. doi: 10.1073/pnas.1211305109. Epub 2012 Jul 30. PubMed 22847441.
Backbone
  Vector backbone: mCherry-CRY2PHR
  Backbone manufacturer: C. Tucker, University of Colorado Denver
  Vector type: Mammalian Expression
Growth in bacteria
  Bacterial resistance: Kanamycin, 50 μg/mL
  Growth temperature: 37°C
  Growth strain: DH5alpha
  Copy number: High Copy
Gene/Insert
  Gene/Insert name: INPP5E
  Species: H. sapiens (human)
  Mutation: C-terminal region, aa 214_644, C641A mutation to delete the C-terminal CAAX box
  Entrez Gene: INPP5E (a.k.a. CORS1, CPD4, JBTS1, MORMS, PPI5PIV, pharbin)
  Promoter: CMV
  Tag / fusion protein: CRY2 (photolyase homology region domain of Arabidopsis thaliana cryptochrome 2) (N terminal on backbone)
  Cloning method: Restriction Enzyme; 5′ cloning site PvuI (not destroyed); 3′ cloning site KpnI (not destroyed)
  Sequencing primers: 5′ CMV-F; 3′ SV40pA-R
Terms and licenses: Academic/Nonprofit Terms; Industry Terms: Not Available to Industry
Depositor comments: This construct, lacking the N-terminal fluorescent protein, was generated by Nhe1/Not1 digestion to remove mCherry followed by Mungbean nuclease treatment and blunt end ligation.
How to cite: CRY2-INPP5E was a gift from Pietro De Camilli & Olof Idevall-Hagren (Addgene plasmid # 79562 ; http://n2t.net/addgene:79562 ; RRID:Addgene_79562)
