[The description below was written by a language model from this plasmid's Addgene catalogue record.]
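Description:
CRY2-INPP5E is a mammalian expression plasmid built on the mCherry-CRY2PHR backbone, from which the N-terminal mCherry coding region was excised by restriction digestion, nuclease blunting and religation, leaving a non-fluorescent fusion. It is maintained in E. coli as a high-copy plasmid under kanamycin selection. The record does not include a feature table, so the origin of replication and any mammalian selection marker are not stated. The listed sequencing primers imply an SV40 polyadenylation signal downstream of the insert.

Expression is driven by the CMV promoter. The open reading frame encodes CRY2PHR, the photolyase homology region of Arabidopsis thaliana cryptochrome 2, fused at its C-terminus to the inositol 5-phosphatase domain of human INPP5E (residues 214–644), which was cloned between PvuI and KpnI sites. The phosphatase fragment carries a C641A substitution that disables the C-terminal CaaX box. This motif normally directs lipid modification and membrane association, so its removal should keep the enzyme from being constitutively anchored to membranes.

CRY2PHR binds its partner CIB1 (typically supplied as the CIBN fragment) upon blue-light illumination. Co-expressing this construct with a membrane-anchored CIBN, which is supplied separately and is not part of this plasmid, should therefore allow light-triggered recruitment of the 5-phosphatase to a chosen membrane. The associated work concerns optogenetic control of phosphoinositide metabolism, consistent with use for acute, reversible, light-dependent dephosphorylation of phosphoinositides in living cells. Lacking mCherry, this version leaves the red fluorescence channel free for other reporters, such as lipid biosensors.
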