>Addgene plasmid #79562 | CRY2-INPP5E | addgene partial sequence | sequence record 152219 | CMV-F 5'-CGCAAATGGGCGGTAGGCGTG-3'
CAGAGCTGGTTTAGTGAACCGTCAGATCCGGCGGGAGCAGGAGGAGCAGCTCGAGCTACCATGAAGATGG
ACAAAAAGACTATAGTTTGGTTTAGAAGAGACCTAAGGATTGAGGATAATCCTGCATTAGCAGCAGCTGC
TCACGAAGGATCTGTTTTTCCTGTCTTCATTTGGTGTCCTGAAGAAGAAGGACAGTTTTATCCTGGAAGA
GCTTCAAGATGGTGGATGAAACAATCACTTGCTCACTTATCTCAATCCTTGAAGGCTCTTGGATCTGACC
TCACTTTAATCAAAACCCACAACACGATTTCAGCGATCTTGGATTGTATCCGCGTTACCGGTGCTACAAA
AGTCGTCTTTAACCACCTCTATGATCCTGTTTCGTTAGTTCGGGACCATACCGTAAAGGAGAAGCTGGTG
GAACGTGGGATCTCTGTGCAAAGCTACAATGGAGATCTATTGTATGAACCGTGGGAGATATACTGCGAAA
AGGGCAAACCTTTTACGAGTTTCAATTCTTACTGGAAGAAATGCTTAGATATGTCGATTGAATCCGTTAT
GCTTCCTCCTCCTTGGCGGTTGATGCCAATAACTGCAGCGGCTGAAGCGATTTGGGCGTGTTCGATTGAA
GAACTAGGGCTGGAGAATGAGGCCGAGAAACCGAGCAATGCGTTGTTAACTAGAGCTTGGTCTCCAGGAT
GGAGCAATGCTGATAAGTTACTAAATGAGTTCATCGAGAAGCAGTTGATAGATTATGCAAAGAACAGCAA
GAAAGTTGTTGGGAATTCTACTTCACTACTTTCTCCGTATCTCCATTTCGGGGAAATAAGCGTCAGACAC
GTTTTCCAGTGTGCCCGGATGAAACAAATTATATGGGCAAGAGATAAGAACAGTGAAGGAGAAGAAAGTG
CAGATCTTTTTCTTAGGGGAATCGGTTTAAGAGAGTATTCTCGGTATATATGTTTCAACTTCCCGTTTAC
TCACGAGCAATCGTTGTTGAGTCATCTTCGGTTTTTCCCTTGGGATGCTGATGTTGATAAGTT
