>Addgene plasmid #79562 | CRY2-INPP5E | addgene partial sequence | sequence record 152223 | SV40pA-R 5'-GAAATTTGTGATGCTATTGC-3'
TGCATAAACAGTTAACAACAACAATTGCATTCATTTTATGTTTCAGGTTCAGGGGGAGGTGTGGGAGGTT
TTTTAAAGCAAGTAAAACCTCTACAAATGTGGTATGGCTGATTATGATCAGTTATCTAGATCCGGTGGAT
CCCGGGCCCGCGGTACCTCAAGAAACGGAGGCGATGGTGCTGGAGTTCTGACTCTGTAGTGCTTGCTGCC
TCTGAATCTCCTTCGAAATCCGTCTTTTAATTCCTAGTAAGTACAGTTCTCTATCAAATTTGCCAGCTGC
CAACGGAATGTTGTCTCGCCCCGGCCTCACTTTCACCCGGAAGAGGCCATACACAGGGCGGTGGTCGGAC
GTCTTGATCCCGGGGCAGGAAGAGTAGCTCACAGGACAGATGTCACCCTTGTGGCGGCTTCTGTACAAGA
CGCGGTCCGTGTATGAGGGCGTCCTCTGCTTGGAGGTGCTGTCGTACGTGTCCTTCCCGATGTCAAACTT
GTATGATGGGAGGAAGTGGATGTCCGGCTCCTGGAAGCCCTTGAAGATGGACCCTTTCCGCATCTCCCGG
ATGAGCTGGTCGTGCTGCAGCAGCGCCGGCACGTCCACCACCAGGCCCTGGCACAGGAGGGCGTCCACGA
CTGTGCGCCCGCCACTCAGGCGGAAGTTGAAGTCTCCAAACCAGAACACCTCATCGAAGCGGGTGGTGAC
GTCCGCTGCGCTGGAGCGATAGGGGTTGGTGTCGGGCACATTTCTGGGCAGGACCAGGGCTTGTACAGTC
CTGGTGTAGTCCAGCAGCCGCTCCGCCACCTTCCCGTCACCTGAGGTGAAGTGGGACGTGATGAAGAGGA
AGGAAGTGCCAAAAAAGGTGAAGCTGATGCCCAAGGCCCCCTTGGTCTTGATCTGAGACACGATGCGTGT
GGTCACCGTGGAGCACTCCACCTCTGAGCAGAACCAGATGAGGTCCCTGCGGATGAAGAGCGACATGTAG
AGCACGCCGTGGGCCGCCGAGGACAGCAGCACATAGT
